Addgene plasmid #230357: AiP11992 - pAAV-3xSP10ins-AiE0340m-minRho-SYFP2-WPRE3-BGHpA (Alias: CN1992)
Purpose: AiE0340m is an enhancer sequence, designed to drive AAV-mediated transgene expression in specific populations of brain cells
Depositing lab: Allen Institute for Brain Science & Jonathan Ting. Depositing organization: Allen Institute. Publication: A suite of enhancer AAVs and transgenic mouse lines for genetic access to cortical cell types. Ben-Simon Y, Hooper M, Narayan S, Daigle TL, Dwivedi D, Way SW, Oster A, Stafford DA, Mich JK, Taormina MJ, Martinez RA, Opitz-Araya X, Roth JR, Alexander JR, Allen S, Amster A, Arbuckle J, Ayala A, Baker PM, Bakken TE, Barcelli T, Barta S, Bendrick J, Bertagnolli D, Bielstein C, Bishwakarma P, Bowlus J, Boyer G, Brouner K, Casian B, Casper T, Chakka AB, Chakrabarty R, Chance RK, Chavan S, Clark M, Colbert K, Collman F, Daniel S, Departee M, DiValentin P, Donadio N, Dotson N, Egdorf T, Fliss T, Gabitto M, Garcia J, Gary A, Gasperini M, Gloe J, Goldy J, Gore BB, Graybuck L, Greisman N, Haeseleer F, Halterman C, Haradon Z, Hastings SD, Helback O, Ho W, Hockemeyer D, Huang C, Huff S, Hunker A, Johansen N, Jones D, Juneau Z, Kalmbach B, Kannan M, Khem S, Kussick E, Kutsal R, Larsen R, Lee C, Lee AY, Leibly M, Lenz GH, Li S, Liang E, Lusk N, Madigan Z, Malloy J, Malone J, McCue R, Melchor J, Mollenkopf T, Moosman S, Morin E, Newman D, Ng L, Ngo K, Omstead V, Otto S, Oyama A, Pena N, Pham T, Phillips E, Pom CA, Potekhina L, Ransford S, Ray PL, Rette D, Reynoldson C, Rimorin C, Rocha D, Ruiz A, Sanchez REA, Sawyer L, Sedeno-Cortes A, Sevigny JP, Shapovalova N, Shepard N, Shulga L, Sigler AR, Siverts L, Soliman S, Somasundaram S, Staats B, Stewart K, Szelenyi E, Tieu M, Trader C, Tran A, van Velthoven CTJ, Walker M, Wang Y, Weed N, Wirthlin M, Wood T, Wynalda B, Yao Z, Zhou T, Ariza J, Dee N, Reding M, Ronellenfitch K, Mufti S, Sunkin SM, Smith KA, Esposito L, Waters J, Thyagarajan B, Yao S, Lein ES, Zeng H, Levi BP, Ngai J, Ting JT, Tasic B. Cell. 2025 May 16:S0092-8674(25)00513-6. doi: 10.1016/j.cell.2025.05.002. PubMed 40403729.
Backbone
  Vector backbone: pAAV2
  Vector type: AAV
Growth in bacteria
  Bacterial resistance: Ampicillin, 100 μg/mL
  Growth temperature: 37°C
  Growth strain: NEB Stable
  Copy number: High Copy
Gene/Insert
  Gene/Insert name: SYFP2
  Species: Synthetic
  Promoter: minRho
  Cloning method: Gibson Cloning
Terms and licenses: Academic/Nonprofit Terms; Industry Terms: Not Available to Industry
How to cite: AiP11992 - pAAV-3xSP10ins-AiE0340m-minRho-SYFP2-WPRE3-BGHpA (Alias: CN1992) was a gift from Allen Institute for Brain Science & Jonathan Ting (Addgene plasmid # 230357 ; http://n2t.net/addgene:230357 ; RRID:Addgene_230357)
