[The description below was written by a language model from this plasmid's Addgene catalogue record and pLannotate feature annotations shown in this document.]
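Description:
AiP11992 - pAAV-3xSP10ins-AiE0340m-minRho-SYFP2-WPRE3-BGHpA (alias CN1992) is an AAV transfer plasmid built on a pAAV2 backbone and used to package recombinant adeno-associated virus carrying an enhancer-driven fluorescent reporter. In bacteria it is maintained as a high-copy plasmid through a ColE1/pUC-type origin and selected with ampicillin via the bla gene and its own promoter. The backbone also carries an f1/M13 phage origin and small remnants of pBR322 bom and rop sequences.

The payload lies between two AAV2 inverted terminal repeats, which provide the signals for replication and encapsidation of the vector genome. According to the construct name and catalogue fields, the cassette begins with three copies of an SP10 insulator element, followed by the AiE0340m enhancer and a minimal rhodopsin promoter (minRho). None of these upstream parts is annotated in the feature tables; they presumably occupy the roughly 1.1 kb unannotated stretch between the left ITR and the reporter. The minimal promoter is expected to have little activity on its own, so the enhancer determines which cells express the transgene. The reporter is SYFP2, a rapidly maturing monomeric yellow fluorescent protein derived from Aequorea victoria. It is followed by WPRE3, a shortened woodchuck hepatitis virus posttranscriptional element that is detected as two WPRE fragments and boosts transcript expression, and then by the bovine growth hormone polyadenylation signal.

The two sequence records, a depositor sequence and a sequencing result, agree closely. In the sequencing result the left ITR is detected only as short fragments, which is common for these structured repeats. The construct is intended for testing or exploiting AiE0340m to label specific brain cell populations after AAV delivery, though the record does not state which population is targeted.
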