Features (pLannotate 1.2.2; 13 found; start..end, strand, type, name):
      1..141     -  repeat_region  AAV2 ITR: inverted terminal repeat of adeno-associated virus serotype 2 inverted
   1298..2014    +  CDS            SYFP2: SYFP2 is a basic (constitutively fluorescent) yellow fluorescent protein published in 2006, derived from Aequorea victoria. It is reported to be a very rapidly-maturing monomer with moderate acid sensitivity.
   2054..2211    +  misc_feature   WPRE (fragment): woodchuck hepatitis virus posttranscriptional regulatory element
   2217..2297    +  misc_feature   WPRE (fragment): woodchuck hepatitis virus posttranscriptional regulatory element
   2314..2425    +  polyA_signal   bGH poly(A) signal: bovine growth hormone polyadenylation signal
   2543..2683    +  repeat_region  AAV2 ITR: inverted terminal repeat of adeno-associated virus serotype 2 inverted
   2688..2739    -  misc_feature   bom (fragment): basis of mobility region from pBR322
   2758..3138    +  rep_origin     M13 ori (sequence partly withheld): M13 bacteriophage origin of replication; arrow indicates direction of (+) strand synthesis
   3214..3263    -  misc_feature   bom (fragment): basis of mobility region from pBR322
   3365..3400    -  CDS            rop (fragment): Rop protein, which maintains plasmids at low copy number; rop
   3495..3599    +  promoter       AmpR promoter: bla
   3600..4460    +  CDS            AmpR: β-lactamase; bla; confers resistance to ampicillin, carbenicillin, and related antibiotics
   4631..5219    +  rep_origin     ori: high-copy-number ColE1/pMB1/pBR322/pUC origin of replication
>Addgene plasmid #230357 | AiP11992 - pAAV-3xSP10ins-AiE0340m-minRho-SYFP2-WPRE3-BGHpA (Alias: CN1992) | depositor full sequence | sequence record 452845 | Full Sequence
CCTGCAGGCAGCTGCGCGCTCGCTCGCTCACTGAGGCCGCCCGGGCAAAGCCCGGGCGTCGGGCGACCTT
TGGTCGCCCGGCCTCAGTGAGCGAGCGAGCGCGCAGAGAGGGAGTGGCCAACTCCATCACTAGGGGTTCC
TGCGGCCGCACGCGCCGGTACCGAAGCTACCCCTAACACACTATTCTACACACAGAAAATGCTCTTCACT
AGGAAGCTACCCCTAACACACTATTCTACACACAGAAAATGCTCTTCACTAGGAAGCTACCCCTAACACA
CTATTCTACACACAGAAAATGCTCTTCACTAGACGCGTTACCTGCCATTCCAACTCTGGCCTCTGTGAGC
ATATACACACACATGCGCACATTAACATCCCCCCCCCCCCACACACACCTCAGGCATAGACATACACTTT
TAAAAAGGCAGCCACAATATCAATTTAATTCAGATAAAATCACAACACAACCTTCTTTAGTACTGAGTCT
TACAAAGTTGTATGCTTGAGGTGTCCTGAGAACCCCACTAAGGTAATGGCTGTAACATTCCTCAGAGGTG
AACTCATTTCCATGACTCATTCTGAAAAGCACAGGCTCCTTGTCCTTTCACACGCATCACAATGCAACCT
AAAATAGATCCTCATCAGCGCCTCTTTCAGGGTTATGAATAGCACTACCTTGAAAAGGGCCAAGAGGGAT
GCATGCATGGGATTCAGAAAGGAGGCATTCAAGAAAACCAAGCAGGAGGCAGGCTGCCTAAGTACTTTGA
GCATGGAGCATGACGGGACCCCCTCTGGCTCCCACGCAGGCAACCAGGTGCCACACTCAATGGAGATGGA
GTGGGTGGGAGCTCTGAGAAGGAGCTGCATCTACTGGGCAAAGTGGTTGAAAAACCCGAAGAGGACCTAA
GTAAGCATCGGCTTAGACTGCTGACCCCGTTCTCCACCTCTTTATCCACCCCCCTTTCTGGGTGGCTGGA
AAAATCAAATGGTATTTCTCTACCTTCCTGATTGTCACATTCAATGTACCCAACGGAAGGAATTCACAGT
GGGCCACCTCCTGCTCAAGAAGCCAAGGCACTTTGCATTCTGCCTCTTGTCTTTGCTGGGAGAATGGCAT
GACAACTTAAGGAGCTCGATTCAGCCGGGAGCTTAGGGAGGGGAGGTCACTTCATAAGGGCTTGGGGGGG
GAGTTGGAGCCACGAGTCGTCCAGCCGGAGCCCCGTGTGGCTGTGCTCCGGCCTCAGAAGCATCCCCGGA
TCCAGATCTTTCGAAGCTAGCGCTACCGGTCGCCACCATGGTGAGCAAGGGCGAGGAGCTGTTCACCGGG
GTGGTGCCCATCCTGGTCGAGCTGGACGGCGACGTAAACGGCCACAAGTTCAGCGTGTCCGGCGAGGGCG
AGGGCGATGCCACCTACGGCAAGCTGACCCTGAAGCTGATCTGCACCACCGGCAAGCTGCCCGTGCCCTG
GCCCACCCTCGTGACCACCCTGGGCTACGGCGTGCAGTGCTTCGCCCGCTACCCCGACCACATGAAGCAG
CACGACTTCTTCAAGTCCGCCATGCCCGAAGGCTACGTCCAGGAGCGCACCATCTTCTTCAAGGACGACG
GCAACTACAAGACCCGCGCCGAGGTGAAGTTCGAGGGCGACACCCTGGTGAACCGCATCGAGCTGAAGGG
CATCGACTTCAAGGAGGACGGCAACATCCTGGGGCACAAGCTGGAGTACAACTACAACAGCCACAACGTC
TATATCACCGCCGACAAGCAGAAGAACGGCATCAAGGCCAACTTCAAGATCCGCCACAACATCGAGGACG
GCGGCGTGCAGCTCGCCGACCACTACCAGCAGAACACCCCCATCGGCGACGGCCCCGTGCTGCTGCCCGA
CAACCACTACCTGAGCTACCAGTCCAAGCTGAGCAAAGACCCCAACGAGAAGCGCGATCACATGGTCCTG
CTGGAGTTCGTGACCGCCGCCGGGATCACTCTCGGCATGGACGAGCTGTACAAGTAAGTCGACGGCGCGC
CGCGGCCGCGAATTCGATATCATAATCAACCTCTGGATTACAAAATTTGTGAAAGATTGACTGGTATTCT
TAACTATGTTGCTCCTTTTACGCTATGTGGATACGCTGCTTTAATGCCTTTGTATCATGCTATTGCTTCC
CGTATGGCTTTCATTTTCTCCTCCTTGTATAAATCCTGGTTAGTTCTTGCCACGGCGGAACTCATCGCCG
CCTGCCTTGCCCGCTGCTGGACAGGGGCTCGGCTGTTGGGCACTGACAATTCCGTGGCTCGAGAGATCTT
CGACTGTGCCTTCTAGTTGCCAGCCATCTGTTGTTTGCCCCTCCCCCGTGCCTTCCTTGACCCTGGAAGG
TGCCACTCCCACTGTCCTTTCCTAATAAAATGAGGAAATTGCATCGCATTGTCTGAGTAGGTGTCATTCT
ATTCTGGGGGGTGGGGTGGGGCAGGACAGCAAGGGGGAGGATTGGGAAGACAATAGCAGGCATGAGATCT
CACGTGCGGACCGAGCGGCCGCAGGAACCCCTAGTGATGGAGTTGGCCACTCCCTCTCTGCGCGCTCGCT
CGCTCACTGAGGCCGGGCGACCAAAGGTCGCCCGACGCCCGGGCTTTGCCCGGGCGGCCTCAGTGAGCGA
GCGAGCGCGCAGCTGCCTGCAGGGGCGCCTGATGCGGTATTTTCTCCTTACGCATCTGTGCGGTATTTCA
CACCGCATA
[142 nt withheld, positions 2740-2881]
C
[141 nt withheld, positions 2883-3023]
CCTTTGACGTTGGAGTCCACGTTCTTT
[37 nt withheld, positions 3051-3087]
ACCCTATCTCGGGCTATTCTTTTGATTTATAAGGGATTTTGCCGATTTCGGCCTATTGGTTAAAAAATGA
GCTGATTTAACAAAAATTTAACGCGAATTTTAACAAAATATTAACGTTTACAATTTTATGGTGCACTCTC
AGTACAATCTGCTCTGATGCCGCATAGTTAAGCCAGCCCCGACACCCGCCAACACCCGCTGACGCGCCCT
GACGGGCTTGTCTGCTCCCGGCATCCGCTTACAGACAAGCTGTGACCGTCTCCGGGAGCTGCATGTGTCA
GAGGTTTTCACCGTCATCACCGAAACGCGCGAGACGAAAGGGCCTCGTGATACGCCTATTTTTATAGGTT
AATGTCATGATAATAATGGTTTCTTAGACGTCAGGTGGCACTTTTCGGGGAAATGTGCGCGGAACCCCTA
TTTGTTTATTTTTCTAAATACATTCAAATATGTATCCGCTCATGAGACAATAACCCTGATAAATGCTTCA
ATAATATTGAAAAAGGAAGAGTATGAGTATTCAACATTTCCGTGTCGCCCTTATTCCCTTTTTTGCGGCA
TTTTGCCTTCCTGTTTTTGCTCACCCAGAAACGCTGGTGAAAGTAAAAGATGCTGAAGATCAGTTGGGTG
CACGAGTGGGTTACATCGAACTGGATCTCAACAGCGGTAAGATCCTTGAGAGTTTTCGCCCCGAAGAACG
TTTTCCAATGATGAGCACTTTTAAAGTTCTGCTATGTGGCGCGGTATTATCCCGTATTGACGCCGGGCAA
GAGCAACTCGGTCGCCGCATACACTATTCTCAGAATGACTTGGTTGAGTACTCACCAGTCACAGAAAAGC
ATCTTACGGATGGCATGACAGTAAGAGAATTATGCAGTGCTGCCATAACCATGAGTGATAACACTGCGGC
CAACTTACTTCTGACAACGATCGGAGGACCGAAGGAGCTAACCGCTTTTTTGCACAACATGGGGGATCAT
GTAACTCGCCTTGATCGTTGGGAACCGGAGCTGAATGAAGCCATACCAAACGACGAGCGTGACACCACGA
TGCCTGTAGCAATGGCAACAACGTTGCGCAAACTATTAACTGGCGAACTACTTACTCTAGCTTCCCGGCA
ACAATTAATAGACTGGATGGAGGCGGATAAAGTTGCAGGACCACTTCTGCGCTCGGCCCTTCCGGCTGGC
TGGTTTATTGCTGATAAATCTGGAGCCGGTGAGCGTGGGTCTCGCGGTATCATTGCAGCACTGGGGCCAG
ATGGTAAGCCCTCCCGTATCGTAGTTATCTACACGACGGGGAGTCAGGCAACTATGGATGAACGAAATAG
ACAGATCGCTGAGATAGGTGCCTCACTGATTAAGCATTGGTAACTGTCAGACCAAGTTTACTCATATATA
CTTTAGATTGATTTAAAACTTCATTTTTAATTTAAAAGGATCTAGGTGAAGATCCTTTTTGATAATCTCA
TGACCAAAATCCCTTAACGTGAGTTTTCGTTCCACTGAGCGTCAGACCCCGTAGAAAAGATCAAAGGATC
TTCTTGAGATCCTTTTTTTCTGCGCGTAATCTGCTGCTTGCAAACAAAAAAACCACCGCTACCAGCGGTG
GTTTGTTTGCCGGATCAAGAGCTACCAACTCTTTTTCCGAAGGTAACTGGCTTCAGCAGAGCGCAGATAC
CAAATACTGTCCTTCTAGTGTAGCCGTAGTTAGGCCACCACTTCAAGAACTCTGTAGCACCGCCTACATA
CCTCGCTCTGCTAATCCTGTTACCAGTGGCTGCTGCCAGTGGCGATAAGTCGTGTCTTACCGGGTTGGAC
TCAAGACGATAGTTACCGGATAAGGCGCAGCGGTCGGGCTGAACGGGGGGTTCGTGCACACAGCCCAGCT
TGGAGCGAACGACCTACACCGAACTGAGATACCTACAGCGTGAGCTATGAGAAAGCGCCACGCTTCCCGA
AGGGAGAAAGGCGGACAGGTATCCGGTAAGCGGCAGGGTCGGAACAGGAGAGCGCACGAGGGAGCTTCCA
GGGGGAAACGCCTGGTATCTTTATAGTCCTGTCGGGTTTCGCCACCTCTGACTTGAGCGTCGATTTTTGT
GATGCTCGTCAGGGGGGCGGAGCCTATGGAAAAACGCCAGCAACGCGGCCTTTTTACGGTTCCTGGCCTT
TTGCTGGCCTTTTGCTCACATGT
