Features (pLannotate 1.2.2; 14 found; start..end, strand, type, name):
     12..39      +  repeat_region  AAV2 ITR (fragment): inverted terminal repeat of adeno-associated virus serotype 2 inverted
     68..95      +  repeat_region  AAV2 ITR (fragment): inverted terminal repeat of adeno-associated virus serotype 2 inverted
   1287..2003    +  CDS            SYFP2: SYFP2 is a basic (constitutively fluorescent) yellow fluorescent protein published in 2006, derived from Aequorea victoria. It is reported to be a very rapidly-maturing monomer with moderate acid sensitivity.
   2043..2200    +  misc_feature   WPRE (fragment): woodchuck hepatitis virus posttranscriptional regulatory element
   2206..2286    +  misc_feature   WPRE (fragment): woodchuck hepatitis virus posttranscriptional regulatory element
   2303..2414    +  polyA_signal   bGH poly(A) signal: bovine growth hormone polyadenylation signal
   2532..2672    +  repeat_region  AAV2 ITR: inverted terminal repeat of adeno-associated virus serotype 2 inverted
   2677..2728    -  misc_feature   bom (fragment): basis of mobility region from pBR322
   2747..3202    +  rep_origin     f1 ori (sequence partly withheld): f1 bacteriophage origin of replication; arrow indicates direction of (+) strand synthesis
   3203..3252    -  misc_feature   bom (fragment): basis of mobility region from pBR322
   3354..3389    -  CDS            rop (fragment): Rop protein, which maintains plasmids at low copy number; rop
   3484..3588    +  promoter       AmpR promoter: bla
   3589..4449    +  CDS            AmpR: β-lactamase; bla; confers resistance to ampicillin, carbenicillin, and related antibiotics
   4620..5208    +  rep_origin     ori: high-copy-number ColE1/pMB1/pBR322/pUC origin of replication
>Addgene plasmid #230357 | AiP11992 - pAAV-3xSP10ins-AiE0340m-minRho-SYFP2-WPRE3-BGHpA (Alias: CN1992) | addgene full sequence | sequence record 461900 | Addgene NGS Result
CCTGCAGGCAGCTGCGCGCTCGCTCGCTCACTGAGGCCGCCCGGGCGTCGGGCGACCTTTGGTCGCCCGG
CCTCAGTGAGCGAGCGAGCGCGCAGAGAGGGAGTGGCCAACTCCATCACTAGGGGTTCCTGCGGCCGCAC
GCGCCGGTACCGAAGCTACCCCTAACACACTATTCTACACACAGAAAATGCTCTTCACTAGGAAGCTACC
CCTAACACACTATTCTACACACAGAAAATGCTCTTCACTAGGAAGCTACCCCTAACACACTATTCTACAC
ACAGAAAATGCTCTTCACTAGACGCGTTACCTGCCATTCCAACTCTGGCCTCTGTGAGCATATACACACA
CATGCGCACATTAACATCCCCCCCCCCCCACACACACCTCAGGCATAGACATACACTTTTAAAAAGGCAG
CCACAATATCAATTTAATTCAGATAAAATCACAACACAACCTTCTTTAGTACTGAGTCTTACAAAGTTGT
ATGCTTGAGGTGTCCTGAGAACCCCACTAAGGTAATGGCTGTAACATTCCTCAGAGGTGAACTCATTTCC
ATGACTCATTCTGAAAAGCACAGGCTCCTTGTCCTTTCACACGCATCACAATGCAACCTAAAATAGATCC
TCATCAGCGCCTCTTTCAGGGTTATGAATAGCACTACCTTGAAAAGGGCCAAGAGGGATGCATGCATGGG
ATTCAGAAAGGAGGCATTCAAGAAAACCAAGCAGGAGGCAGGCTGCCTAAGTACTTTGAGCATGGAGCAT
GACGGGACCCCCTCTGGCTCCCACGCAGGCAACCAGGTGCCACACTCAATGGAGATGGAGTGGGTGGGAG
CTCTGAGAAGGAGCTGCATCTACTGGGCAAAGTGGTTGAAAAACCCGAAGAGGACCTAAGTAAGCATCGG
CTTAGACTGCTGACCCCGTTCTCCACCTCTTTATCCACCCCCCTTTCTGGGTGGCTGGAAAAATCAAATG
GTATTTCTCTACCTTCCTGATTGTCACATTCAATGTACCCAACGGAAGGAATTCACAGTGGGCCACCTCC
TGCTCAAGAAGCCAAGGCACTTTGCATTCTGCCTCTTGTCTTTGCTGGGAGAATGGCATGACAACTTAAG
GAGCTCGATTCAGCCGGGAGCTTAGGGAGGGGAGGTCACTTCATAAGGGCTTGGGGGGGGAGTTGGAGCC
ACGAGTCGTCCAGCCGGAGCCCCGTGTGGCTGTGCTCCGGCCTCAGAAGCATCCCCGGATCCAGATCTTT
CGAAGCTAGCGCTACCGGTCGCCACCATGGTGAGCAAGGGCGAGGAGCTGTTCACCGGGGTGGTGCCCAT
CCTGGTCGAGCTGGACGGCGACGTAAACGGCCACAAGTTCAGCGTGTCCGGCGAGGGCGAGGGCGATGCC
ACCTACGGCAAGCTGACCCTGAAGCTGATCTGCACCACCGGCAAGCTGCCCGTGCCCTGGCCCACCCTCG
TGACCACCCTGGGCTACGGCGTGCAGTGCTTCGCCCGCTACCCCGACCACATGAAGCAGCACGACTTCTT
CAAGTCCGCCATGCCCGAAGGCTACGTCCAGGAGCGCACCATCTTCTTCAAGGACGACGGCAACTACAAG
ACCCGCGCCGAGGTGAAGTTCGAGGGCGACACCCTGGTGAACCGCATCGAGCTGAAGGGCATCGACTTCA
AGGAGGACGGCAACATCCTGGGGCACAAGCTGGAGTACAACTACAACAGCCACAACGTCTATATCACCGC
CGACAAGCAGAAGAACGGCATCAAGGCCAACTTCAAGATCCGCCACAACATCGAGGACGGCGGCGTGCAG
CTCGCCGACCACTACCAGCAGAACACCCCCATCGGCGACGGCCCCGTGCTGCTGCCCGACAACCACTACC
TGAGCTACCAGTCCAAGCTGAGCAAAGACCCCAACGAGAAGCGCGATCACATGGTCCTGCTGGAGTTCGT
GACCGCCGCCGGGATCACTCTCGGCATGGACGAGCTGTACAAGTAAGTCGACGGCGCGCCGCGGCCGCGA
ATTCGATATCATAATCAACCTCTGGATTACAAAATTTGTGAAAGATTGACTGGTATTCTTAACTATGTTG
CTCCTTTTACGCTATGTGGATACGCTGCTTTAATGCCTTTGTATCATGCTATTGCTTCCCGTATGGCTTT
CATTTTCTCCTCCTTGTATAAATCCTGGTTAGTTCTTGCCACGGCGGAACTCATCGCCGCCTGCCTTGCC
CGCTGCTGGACAGGGGCTCGGCTGTTGGGCACTGACAATTCCGTGGCTCGAGAGATCTTCGACTGTGCCT
TCTAGTTGCCAGCCATCTGTTGTTTGCCCCTCCCCCGTGCCTTCCTTGACCCTGGAAGGTGCCACTCCCA
CTGTCCTTTCCTAATAAAATGAGGAAATTGCATCGCATTGTCTGAGTAGGTGTCATTCTATTCTGGGGGG
TGGGGTGGGGCAGGACAGCAAGGGGGAGGATTGGGAAGACAATAGCAGGCATGAGATCTCACGTGCGGAC
CGAGCGGCCGCAGGAACCCCTAGTGATGGAGTTGGCCACTCCCTCTCTGCGCGCTCGCTCGCTCACTGAG
GCCGGGCGACCAAAGGTCGCCCGACGCCCGGGCTTTGCCCGGGCGGCCTCAGTGAGCGAGCGAGCGCGCA
GCTGCCTGCAGGGGCGCCTGATGCGGTATTTTCTCCTTACGCATCTGTGCGGTATTTCACACCGCATA
[95 nt withheld, positions 2729-2823]
T
[46 nt withheld, positions 2825-2870]
C
[141 nt withheld, positions 2872-3012]
CCTTTGACGTTGGAGTCCACGTTCTTT
[37 nt withheld, positions 3040-3076]
ACTCTATCTCGGGCTATTCTTTTGATTTATAAGGGATTTTGCCGATTTCGGTCTATTGGTTAAAAAATGA
GCTGATTTAACAAAAATTTAACGCGAATTTTAACAAAATATTAACGTTTACAATTTTATGGTGCACTCTC
AGTACAATCTGCTCTGATGCCGCATAGTTAAGCCAGCCCCGACACCCGCCAACACCCGCTGACGCGCCCT
GACGGGCTTGTCTGCTCCCGGCATCCGCTTACAGACAAGCTGTGACCGTCTCCGGGAGCTGCATGTGTCA
GAGGTTTTCACCGTCATCACCGAAACGCGCGAGACGAAAGGGCCTCGTGATACGCCTATTTTTATAGGTT
AATGTCATGATAATAATGGTTTCTTAGACGTCAGGTGGCACTTTTCGGGGAAATGTGCGCGGAACCCCTA
TTTGTTTATTTTTCTAAATACATTCAAATATGTATCCGCTCATGAGACAATAACCCTGATAAATGCTTCA
ATAATATTGAAAAAGGAAGAGTATGAGTATTCAACATTTCCGTGTCGCCCTTATTCCCTTTTTTGCGGCA
TTTTGCCTTCCTGTTTTTGCTCACCCAGAAACGCTGGTGAAAGTAAAAGATGCTGAAGATCAGTTGGGTG
CACGAGTGGGTTACATCGAACTGGATCTCAACAGCGGTAAGATCCTTGAGAGTTTTCGCCCCGAAGAACG
TTTTCCAATGATGAGCACTTTTAAAGTTCTGCTATGTGGCGCGGTATTATCCCGTATTGACGCCGGGCAA
GAGCAACTCGGTCGCCGCATACACTATTCTCAGAATGACTTGGTTGAGTACTCACCAGTCACAGAAAAGC
ATCTTACGGATGGCATGACAGTAAGAGAATTATGCAGTGCTGCCATAACCATGAGTGATAACACTGCGGC
CAACTTACTTCTGACAACGATCGGAGGACCGAAGGAGCTAACCGCTTTTTTGCACAACATGGGGGATCAT
GTAACTCGCCTTGATCGTTGGGAACCGGAGCTGAATGAAGCCATACCAAACGACGAGCGTGACACCACGA
TGCCTGTAGCAATGGCAACAACGTTGCGCAAACTATTAACTGGCGAACTACTTACTCTAGCTTCCCGGCA
ACAATTAATAGACTGGATGGAGGCGGATAAAGTTGCAGGACCACTTCTGCGCTCGGCCCTTCCGGCTGGC
TGGTTTATTGCTGATAAATCTGGAGCCGGTGAGCGTGGGTCTCGCGGTATCATTGCAGCACTGGGGCCAG
ATGGTAAGCCCTCCCGTATCGTAGTTATCTACACGACGGGGAGTCAGGCAACTATGGATGAACGAAATAG
ACAGATCGCTGAGATAGGTGCCTCACTGATTAAGCATTGGTAACTGTCAGACCAAGTTTACTCATATATA
CTTTAGATTGATTTAAAACTTCATTTTTAATTTAAAAGGATCTAGGTGAAGATCCTTTTTGATAATCTCA
TGACCAAAATCCCTTAACGTGAGTTTTCGTTCCACTGAGCGTCAGACCCCGTAGAAAAGATCAAAGGATC
TTCTTGAGATCCTTTTTTTCTGCGCGTAATCTGCTGCTTGCAAACAAAAAAACCACCGCTACCAGCGGTG
GTTTGTTTGCCGGATCAAGAGCTACCAACTCTTTTTCCGAAGGTAACTGGCTTCAGCAGAGCGCAGATAC
CAAATACTGTTCTTCTAGTGTAGCCGTAGTTAGGCCACCACTTCAAGAACTCTGTAGCACCGCCTACATA
CCTCGCTCTGCTAATCCTGTTACCAGTGGCTGCTGCCAGTGGCGATAAGTCGTGTCTTACCGGGTTGGAC
TCAAGACGATAGTTACCGGATAAGGCGCAGCGGTCGGGCTGAACGGGGGGTTCGTGCACACAGCCCAGCT
TGGAGCGAACGACCTACACCGAACTGAGATACCTACAGCGTGAGCTATGAGAAAGCGCCACGCTTCCCGA
AGGGAGAAAGGCGGACAGGTATCCGGTAAGCGGCAGGGTCGGAACAGGAGAGCGCACGAGGGAGCTTCCA
GGGGGAAACGCCTGGTATCTTTATAGTCCTGTCGGGTTTCGCCACCTCTGACTTGAGCGTCGATTTTTGT
GATGCTCGTCAGGGGGGCGGAGCCTATGGAAAAACGCCAGCAACGCGGCCTTTTTACGGTTCCTGGCCTT
TTGCTGGCCTTTTGCTCACATGT
